Addgene plasmid #233127: pUC57KAN-80XOLLAS
Purpose: 80X OLLAS tag multimer
Depositing lab: Steve Stowers. Depositing organization: Montana State University.
Backbone
  Vector backbone: pUC57KAN
  Vector type: Unspecified
Growth in bacteria
  Bacterial resistance: Kanamycin, 50 μg/mL
  Growth temperature: 37°C
  Growth strain: DH5alpha
  Copy number: High Copy
Gene/Insert
  Gene/Insert name: OLLAS tag
  Species: Synthetic
  Mutation: None
  Cloning method: Restriction Enzyme; 5′ cloning site Unknown (unknown if destroyed)
Terms and licenses: Academic/Nonprofit Terms; Industry Terms: Not Available to Industry
Depositor comments: It is recommended to screen DNA preps from multiple colonies as this plasmid may be prone to deletions across the repetitive 80x OLLAS tag region of the plasmid.
How to cite: pUC57KAN-80XOLLAS was a gift from Steve Stowers (Addgene plasmid # 233127 ; http://n2t.net/addgene:233127 ; RRID:Addgene_233127)
