[The description below was written by a language model from this plasmid's Addgene catalogue record and pLannotate feature annotations shown in this document.]
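Description:
pUC57KAN-80XOLLAS is a high-copy bacterial cloning plasmid built on the pUC57KAN backbone that serves as a source of a synthetic 80-copy multimer of the OLLAS epitope tag (a short tag derived from E. coli OmpF linker and mouse Langerin sequences). It is maintained in E. coli through a ColE1/pUC-type origin of replication and selected with kanamycin via an aph(3')-Ia KanR gene, which the annotation places downstream of an AmpR (bla) promoter. Remnants typical of pUC-family vectors flank the insert, including the lac promoter, lac operator, CAP binding site, a lacZα fragment, and small fragments of lacI, rop and the bom region. The catalogue lists the vector type as unspecified, and no eukaryotic promoter is annotated, so the plasmid appears to be a storage and donor construct rather than an expression vector.

In the roughly 9.3 kb sequenced record, the automated annotation detects sixteen partial OLLAS matches spaced at a regular 288-nt interval across about 4.3 kb. This suggests a larger repeating unit in which only some tag copies are recognised, probably because codon usage varies between copies, although the record does not explain this. Upstream of the array, the table also shows a short fragment matching rat Slc17a8 (Vglut3) and SV40 polyadenylation signal fragments; the catalogue entry does not mention these, and their role is not stated. The multimer is presumably intended for subcloning into other constructs, where many tandem epitopes would amplify antibody-based detection of a tagged protein. The depositor notes that the highly repetitive region may be prone to deletions during propagation.
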