Features (pLannotate 1.2.2; 29 found; start..end, strand, type, name):
    137..236     +  misc_feature   bom (fragment): basis of mobility region from pBR322
    242..399     -  CDS            lacZα (fragment): LacZα fragment of β-galactosidase; lacZ fragment
    565..807     +  CDS            Slc17a8 (fragment): VGLU3_RAT - Also known as Vglut3. Experimental evidence at protein level: Swiss-Prot protein existence level 1. Mediates the uptake of glutamate into synaptic vesicles at presynaptic nerve terminals of excitatory neural cells. May also mediate the transport of inorganic phosphate. From Rattus norvegicus (Rat).
   1358..1427    +  polyA_signal   SV40 poly(A) signal (fragment): SV40 polyadenylation signal
   1428..1462    +  polyA_signal   SV40 poly(A) signal (fragment): SV40 polyadenylation signal
   1637..1654    +  CDS            OLLAS tag (fragment): Escherichia coli OmpF Linker and mouse Langerin fusion sequence tag (Park et al., 2008)
   1925..1942    +  CDS            OLLAS tag (fragment): Escherichia coli OmpF Linker and mouse Langerin fusion sequence tag (Park et al., 2008)
   2213..2230    +  CDS            OLLAS tag (fragment): Escherichia coli OmpF Linker and mouse Langerin fusion sequence tag (Park et al., 2008)
   2501..2518    +  CDS            OLLAS tag (fragment): Escherichia coli OmpF Linker and mouse Langerin fusion sequence tag (Park et al., 2008)
   2789..2806    +  CDS            OLLAS tag (fragment): Escherichia coli OmpF Linker and mouse Langerin fusion sequence tag (Park et al., 2008)
   3077..3094    +  CDS            OLLAS tag (fragment): Escherichia coli OmpF Linker and mouse Langerin fusion sequence tag (Park et al., 2008)
   3365..3382    +  CDS            OLLAS tag (fragment): Escherichia coli OmpF Linker and mouse Langerin fusion sequence tag (Park et al., 2008)
   3653..3670    +  CDS            OLLAS tag (fragment): Escherichia coli OmpF Linker and mouse Langerin fusion sequence tag (Park et al., 2008)
   3941..3958    +  CDS            OLLAS tag (fragment): Escherichia coli OmpF Linker and mouse Langerin fusion sequence tag (Park et al., 2008)
   4229..4246    +  CDS            OLLAS tag (fragment): Escherichia coli OmpF Linker and mouse Langerin fusion sequence tag (Park et al., 2008)
   4517..4534    +  CDS            OLLAS tag (fragment): Escherichia coli OmpF Linker and mouse Langerin fusion sequence tag (Park et al., 2008)
   4805..4822    +  CDS            OLLAS tag (fragment): Escherichia coli OmpF Linker and mouse Langerin fusion sequence tag (Park et al., 2008)
   5093..5110    +  CDS            OLLAS tag (fragment): Escherichia coli OmpF Linker and mouse Langerin fusion sequence tag (Park et al., 2008)
   5381..5398    +  CDS            OLLAS tag (fragment): Escherichia coli OmpF Linker and mouse Langerin fusion sequence tag (Park et al., 2008)
   5669..5686    +  CDS            OLLAS tag (fragment): Escherichia coli OmpF Linker and mouse Langerin fusion sequence tag (Park et al., 2008)
   5957..5974    +  CDS            OLLAS tag (fragment): Escherichia coli OmpF Linker and mouse Langerin fusion sequence tag (Park et al., 2008)
   7138..7154    -  protein_bind   lac operator: The lac repressor binds to the lac operator to inhibit transcription in E. coli. This inhibition can be relieved by adding lactose or isopropyl-β-D-thiogalactopyranoside (IPTG). lac repressor encoded by lacI
   7162..7192    -  promoter       lac promoter: promoter for the E. coli lac operon
   7207..7228    -  protein_bind   CAP binding site: CAP binding activates transcription in the presence of cAMP. E. coli catabolite activator protein
   7241..7333    -  CDS            lacI (fragment): lac repressor; lacI; The lac repressor binds to the lac operator to inhibit transcription in E. coli. This inhibition can be relieved by adding lactose or isopropyl-β-D-thiogalactopyranoside (IPTG).
   7516..8104    -  rep_origin     ori: high-copy-number ColE1/pMB1/pBR322/pUC origin of replication
   8275..9090    -  CDS            KanR: aminoglycoside phosphotransferase; aph(3')-Ia; confers resistance to kanamycin in bacteria or G418 (Geneticin®) in eukaryotes
   9091..9195    -  promoter       AmpR promoter: bla
   9290..35      +  CDS            rop (fragment) (across the origin): Rop protein, which maintains plasmids at low copy number; rop
>Addgene plasmid #233127 | pUC57KAN-80XOLLAS | addgene full sequence | sequence record 466703 | Addgene Long Read Sequencing Result
TCGCGCGTTTCGGTGATGACGGTGAAAACCTCTGACACATGCAGCTCCCGGAGACGGTCACAGCTTGTCT
GTAAGCGGATGCCGGGAGCAGACAAGCCCGTCAGGGCGCGTCAGCGGGTGTTGGCGGGTGTCGGGGCTGG
CTTAACTATGCGGCATCAGAGCAGATTGTACTGAGAGTGCACCAGATGCGGTGTGAAATACCGCACAGAT
GCGTAAGGAGAAAATACCGCATCAGGCGCCATTCGCCATTCAGGCTGCGCAACTGTTGGGAAGGGCGATC
GGTGCGGGCCTCTTCGCTATTACGCCAGCTGGCGAAAGGGGGATGTGCTGCAAGGCGATTAAGTTGGGTA
ACGCCAGGGTTTTCCCAGTCACGACGTTGTAAAACGACGGCCAGTGAATTCAAAAGTCATACATACACAA
AAGGACACGCACCCACACAGACCCATCATAGAAACCAATTTGAAATTCTGAATCCTGCTTGACGCTCGTT
AATAAATGCCTGGAGCAGTTTTTAATGATTGCTGAGCTTCTGTCACTCATCCCGTAAAATGTGTTTCCGG
ATTTTTGCAGACTGTGTTCATGAACTGGACGGTCGCCGTGGAGAGCCATGTGGACTCGTCCTTCTTCTGG
GGCTATCTGGTGACGCAGATTCCCGGCGGCTTCATCGCCTCCAAGTTCCCGGCCAACAAGATATTCGGAC
TGTCCATCGTGAGCTCCGCCACGCTGCATCTCTTCGTGCCATTCGCCATGACCCTGATGCACGGTCATGT
GGTGATTTGCGTGAGGGTCCTGCAAGGACTCTTCGAGGTATGTAGCCCAACCAACCTAACAACTTGCCCA
ATTCGATTTTGCCACAGATCAAAGCCGGGGATTACGGCTGCGTGATGTTGCGAAAATGGGGAGGGTTAGA
TTTTGCTTTATGATAAAGCAAATATGTGAAATGGAAACATGTCCTAAGCCCTCAAAGGGATGGGGGTCCT
GGGAGGGCAGGAAAAAATAACAAAAGCATTTATTTTAATGCGATTTCTTTGTGCCAAGGACTGGGAAGTA
TGTCATTTTTCTTCGAATCGGAAGGGAGAGAATGATACTTTGTAAAAAGGATGTTTGTCTATTCGAGTTC
CGAAGTAACTATATTTTAGATATATATTTTTAATTTCACAAAGCACATTTTCTTAAGATACTATAACTGC
ATGAGACTAAGTGCAGAGTTTCATTAAGGAATAACTAATTCCCTAATGAAACTCGCGTCGCGCCACTTCA
ACGCTCGATGGGAGCGTCAGCGTCGCGCCACTTCAACGCTCGATGGGAGCGTCATTGGTGGGCGGGGTAA
CCGTCGAAATCAGTGTTTAGCCCGGGCAGCATTTTTTTCACTGCATTCTAGTTGTGGTTTGTCCAAACTC
ATCAATGTATCTTATCATGTCTGGATCCCAAACTCATCAATGTATCTTATCATGTCTGGATCGAGTTTCA
TTAAGGAATAACTAATTCCCTAATGAAACTCTTGGAATATAGGACAATATCCTAATTGACTTATTTAAAT
AATCCATTCCTGCAGGTGCCGTCCTACGATCCGCAGGGATACCAGCAGCAGGGCTCCGGCGGCTGGCGCG
CCCTTAAGCTCGAGGGCTCCGGCGGCAGCGGCTTCGCCAACGAGTTGGGCCCCCGCTTGATGGGCAAGGG
CGGATCTGGCAGTGGCTTTGCAAATGAGTTAGGTCCGCGTTTGATGGGTAAAGGCGGCTCCGGGAGCGGG
TTCGCGAACGAATTGGGCCCTCGCTTAATGGGCAAGGGTGGGTCAGGTAGTGGATTTGCTAATGAGTTAG
GACCCCGATTGATGGGAAAAGGAGGATCTGGCAGTGGTTTCGCCAACGAATTGGGGCCGCGGTTAATGGG
GAAGGGGGGTTCGGGAGTCGAGGGCTCCGGCGGCAGCGGCTTCGCCAACGAGTTGGGCCCCCGCTTGATG
GGCAAGGGCGGATCTGGCAGTGGCTTTGCAAATGAGTTAGGTCCGCGTTTGATGGGTAAAGGCGGCTCCG
GGAGCGGGTTCGCGAACGAATTGGGCCCTCGCTTAATGGGCAAGGGTGGGTCAGGTAGTGGATTTGCTAA
TGAGTTAGGACCCCGATTGATGGGAAAAGGAGGATCTGGCAGTGGTTTCGCCAACGAATTGGGGCCGCGG
TTAATGGGGAAGGGGGGTTCGGGAGTCGAGGGCTCCGGCGGCAGCGGCTTCGCCAACGAGTTGGGCCCCC
GCTTGATGGGCAAGGGCGGATCTGGCAGTGGCTTTGCAAATGAGTTAGGTCCGCGTTTGATGGGTAAAGG
CGGCTCCGGGAGCGGGTTCGCGAACGAATTGGGCCCTCGCTTAATGGGCAAGGGTGGGTCAGGTAGTGGA
TTTGCTAATGAGTTAGGACCCCGATTGATGGGAAAAGGAGGATCTGGCAGTGGTTTCGCCAACGAATTGG
GGCCGCGGTTAATGGGGAAGGGGGGTTCGGGAGTCGAGGGCTCCGGCGGCAGCGGCTTCGCCAACGAGTT
GGGCCCCCGCTTGATGGGCAAGGGCGGATCTGGCAGTGGCTTTGCAAATGAGTTAGGTCCGCGTTTGATG
GGTAAAGGCGGCTCCGGGAGCGGGTTCGCGAACGAATTGGGCCCTCGCTTAATGGGCAAGGGTGGGTCAG
GTAGTGGATTTGCTAATGAGTTAGGACCCCGATTGATGGGAAAAGGAGGATCTGGCAGTGGTTTCGCCAA
CGAATTGGGGCCGCGGTTAATGGGGAAGGGGGGTTCGGGAGTCGAGGGCTCCGGCGGCAGCGGCTTCGCC
AACGAGTTGGGCCCCCGCTTGATGGGCAAGGGCGGATCTGGCAGTGGCTTTGCAAATGAGTTAGGTCCGC
GTTTGATGGGTAAAGGCGGCTCCGGGAGCGGGTTCGCGAACGAATTGGGCCCTCGCTTAATGGGCAAGGG
TGGGTCAGGTAGTGGATTTGCTAATGAGTTAGGACCCCGATTGATGGGAAAAGGAGGATCTGGCAGTGGT
TTCGCCAACGAATTGGGGCCGCGGTTAATGGGGAAGGGGGGTTCGGGAGTCGAGGGCTCCGGCGGCAGCG
GCTTCGCCAACGAGTTGGGCCCCCGCTTGATGGGCAAGGGCGGATCTGGCAGTGGCTTTGCAAATGAGTT
AGGTCCGCGTTTGATGGGTAAAGGCGGCTCCGGGAGCGGGTTCGCGAACGAATTGGGCCCTCGCTTAATG
GGCAAGGGTGGGTCAGGTAGTGGATTTGCTAATGAGTTAGGACCCCGATTGATGGGAAAAGGAGGATCTG
GCAGTGGTTTCGCCAACGAATTGGGGCCGCGGTTAATGGGGAAGGGGGGTTCGGGAGTCGAGGGCTCCGG
CGGCAGCGGCTTCGCCAACGAGTTGGGCCCCCGCTTGATGGGCAAGGGCGGATCTGGCAGTGGCTTTGCA
AATGAGTTAGGTCCGCGTTTGATGGGTAAAGGCGGCTCCGGGAGCGGGTTCGCGAACGAATTGGGCCCTC
GCTTAATGGGCAAGGGTGGGTCAGGTAGTGGATTTGCTAATGAGTTAGGACCCCGATTGATGGGAAAAGG
AGGATCTGGCAGTGGTTTCGCCAACGAATTGGGGCCGCGGTTAATGGGGAAGGGGGGTTCGGGAGTCGAG
GGCTCCGGCGGCAGCGGCTTCGCCAACGAGTTGGGCCCCCGCTTGATGGGCAAGGGCGGATCTGGCAGTG
GCTTTGCAAATGAGTTAGGTCCGCGTTTGATGGGTAAAGGCGGCTCCGGGAGCGGGTTCGCGAACGAATT
GGGCCCTCGCTTAATGGGCAAGGGTGGGTCAGGTAGTGGATTTGCTAATGAGTTAGGACCCCGATTGATG
GGAAAAGGAGGATCTGGCAGTGGTTTCGCCAACGAATTGGGGCCGCGGTTAATGGGGAAGGGGGGTTCGG
GAGTCGAGGGCTCCGGCGGCAGCGGCTTCGCCAACGAGTTGGGCCCCCGCTTGATGGGCAAGGGCGGATC
TGGCAGTGGCTTTGCAAATGAGTTAGGTCCGCGTTTGATGGGTAAAGGCGGCTCCGGGAGCGGGTTCGCG
AACGAATTGGGCCCTCGCTTAATGGGCAAGGGTGGGTCAGGTAGTGGATTTGCTAATGAGTTAGGACCCC
GATTGATGGGAAAAGGAGGATCTGGCAGTGGTTTCGCCAACGAATTGGGGCCGCGGTTAATGGGGAAGGG
GGGTTCGGGAGTCGAGGGCTCCGGCGGCAGCGGCTTCGCCAACGAGTTGGGCCCCCGCTTGATGGGCAAG
GGCGGATCTGGCAGTGGCTTTGCAAATGAGTTAGGTCCGCGTTTGATGGGTAAAGGCGGCTCCGGGAGCG
GGTTCGCGAACGAATTGGGCCCTCGCTTAATGGGCAAGGGTGGGTCAGGTAGTGGATTTGCTAATGAGTT
AGGACCCCGATTGATGGGAAAAGGAGGATCTGGCAGTGGTTTCGCCAACGAATTGGGGCCGCGGTTAATG
GGGAAGGGGGGTTCGGGAGTCGAGGGCTCCGGCGGCAGCGGCTTCGCCAACGAGTTGGGCCCCCGCTTGA
TGGGCAAGGGCGGATCTGGCAGTGGCTTTGCAAATGAGTTAGGTCCGCGTTTGATGGGTAAAGGCGGCTC
CGGGAGCGGGTTCGCGAACGAATTGGGCCCTCGCTTAATGGGCAAGGGTGGGTCAGGTAGTGGATTTGCT
AATGAGTTAGGACCCCGATTGATGGGAAAAGGAGGATCTGGCAGTGGTTTCGCCAACGAATTGGGGCCGC
GGTTAATGGGGAAGGGGGGTTCGGGAGTCGAGGGCTCCGGCGGCAGCGGCTTCGCCAACGAGTTGGGCCC
CCGCTTGATGGGCAAGGGCGGATCTGGCAGTGGCTTTGCAAATGAGTTAGGTCCGCGTTTGATGGGTAAA
GGCGGCTCCGGGAGCGGGTTCGCGAACGAATTGGGCCCTCGCTTAATGGGCAAGGGTGGGTCAGGTAGTG
GATTTGCTAATGAGTTAGGACCCCGATTGATGGGAAAAGGAGGATCTGGCAGTGGTTTCGCCAACGAATT
GGGGCCGCGGTTAATGGGGAAGGGGGGTTCGGGAGTCGAGGGCTCCGGCGGCAGCGGCTTCGCCAACGAG
TTGGGCCCCCGCTTGATGGGCAAGGGCGGATCTGGCAGTGGCTTTGCAAATGAGTTAGGTCCGCGTTTGA
TGGGTAAAGGCGGCTCCGGGAGCGGGTTCGCGAACGAATTGGGCCCTCGCTTAATGGGCAAGGGTGGGTC
AGGTAGTGGATTTGCTAATGAGTTAGGACCCCGATTGATGGGAAAAGGAGGATCTGGCAGTGGTTTCGCC
AACGAATTGGGGCCGCGGTTAATGGGGAAGGGGGGTTCGGGAGTCGAGGGCTCCGGCGGCAGCGGCTTCG
CCAACGAGTTGGGCCCCCGCTTGATGGGCAAGGGCGGATCTGGCAGTGGCTTTGCAAATGAGTTAGGTCC
GCGTTTGATGGGTAAAGGCGGCTCCGGGAGCGGGTTCGCGAACGAATTGGGCCCTCGCTTAATGGGCAAG
GGTGGGTCAGGTAGTGGATTTGCTAATGAGTTAGGACCCCGATTGATGGGAAAAGGAGGATCTGGCAGTG
GTTTCGCCAACGAATTGGGGCCGCGGTTAATGGGGAAGGGGGGTTCGGGAGTCGAGGGCTCCGGCGGCAG
CGGCTTCGCCAACGAGTTGGGCCCCCGCTTGATGGGCAAGGGCGGATCTGGCAGTGGCTTTGCAAATGAG
TTAGGTCCGCGTTTGATGGGTAAAGGCGGCTCCGGGAGCGGGTTCGCGAACGAATTGGGCCCTCGCTTAA
TGGGCAAGGGTGGGTCAGGTAGTGGATTTGCTAATGAGTTAGGACCCCGATTGATGGGAAAAGGAGGATC
TGGCAGTGGTTTCGCCAACGAATTGGGGCCGCGGTTAATGGGGAAGGGGGGTTCGGGAGTCGAGGGCTCC
GGCGGCAGCGGCTTCGCCAACGAGTTGGGCCCCCGCTTGATGGGCAAGGGCGGATCTGGCAGTGGCTTTG
CAAATGAGTTAGGTCCGCGTTTGATGGGTAAAGGCGGCTCCGGGAGCGGGTTCGCGAACGAATTGGGCCC
TCGCTTAATGGGCAAGGGTGGGTCAGGTAGTGGATTTGCTAATGAGTTAGGACCCCGATTGATGGGAAAA
GGAGGATCTGGCAGTGGTTTCGCCAACGAATTGGGGCCGCGGTTAATGGGGAAGGGGGGTTCGGGAGTCG
ACGGATCCGCGGCCGCATAATGGGTTCGCGATAGGTCACTGATATATATCATAGCTTTTAGTTGTAGTCG
GAAATCGTTTGACGTTTATTGTTTGTTCTCGGTGTGCCGTTAAAGTTTTCCCCCCTTTTTCTCTCTATTT
GTTGAGTTCCATCGATGGACGGATCCGTGGACCTTTCAGAAGTATATAAATATATAACTAAAGAGTAACG
AATTTGTCAGCGAATAAGGGGATTCCACATGCCACACTAACACAATGAAACTATGTACCTAACAGAGAAA
CTACATATGCATACACAGCAATACCGATAACCACTACCAATACCATTAGCCCACATAGACCCAAACTGGC
CTAATCGATCTATAAAGCATATATAGTATATACTATTAGGGTCTCGCTTACGCGAATTTCTATTTACAAG
CTCCGAAATCGAAACTGCAACACAAGATAGGGAAAGAACTGGAAATATATACTCAACACTTGTGTATATC
ATAAATCACATAATCCACACAAAGCCTATGATAATTATATTTATATCGGTATAATCGTATATACATATAT
AGCCAAAGATTGTTGTTGAACTGCGAACTGCAAGTTTTATTACCGTTGATGATATTATCTTCTGTGTAAA
GAGAACATTTTAATCAAACCCAAGCAATTGTTGATGTTCGGCACGAATGATAACCATAAAAAGAACTAGC
TAATCAAAAGTCATATGAATACTCTGTTAACTAATTACTGTTTATGTTTGTTGATATTATTTAATTCATT
GATATTAATGCACCGTATGCTTTTGTGTTTAACTAACATGAGCAAGGCATGATGTAGGTACTAAAAATAA
TACTTAAGTAGATAGCCGTAGAAGCTTGGCTCGATCGAGCATGGTCATAGCTGTTTCCTGTGTGAAATTG
TTATCCGCTCACAATTCCACACAACATACGAGCCGGAAGCATAAAGTGTAAAGCCTGGGGTGCCTAATGA
GTGAGCTAACTCACATTAATTGCGTTGCGCTCACTGCCCGCTTTCCAGTCGGGAAACCTGTCGTGCCAGC
TGCATTAATGAATCGGCCAACGCGCGGGGAGAGGCGGTTTGCGTATTGGGCGCTCTTCCGCTTCCTCGCT
CACTGACTCGCTGCGCTCGGTCGTTCGGCTGCGGCGAGCGGTATCAGCTCACTCAAAGGCGGTAATACGG
TTATCCACAGAATCAGGGGATAACGCAGGAAAGAACATGTGAGCAAAAGGCCAGCAAAAGGCCAGGAACC
GTAAAAAGGCCGCGTTGCTGGCGTTTTTCCATAGGCTCCGCCCCCCTGACGAGCATCACAAAAATCGACG
CTCAAGTCAGAGGTGGCGAAACCCGACAGGACTATAAAGATACCAGGCGTTTCCCCCTGGAAGCTCCCTC
GTGCGCTCTCCTGTTCCGACCCTGCCGCTTACCGGATACCTGTCCGCCTTTCTCCCTTCGGGAAGCGTGG
CGCTTTCTCATAGCTCACGCTGTAGGTATCTCAGTTCGGTGTAGGTCGTTCGCTCCAAGCTGGGCTGTGT
GCACGAACCCCCCGTTCAGCCCGACCGCTGCGCCTTATCCGGTAACTATCGTCTTGAGTCCAACCCGGTA
AGACACGACTTATCGCCACTGGCAGCAGCCACTGGTAACAGGATTAGCAGAGCGAGGTATGTAGGCGGTG
CTACAGAGTTCTTGAAGTGGTGGCCTAACTACGGCTACACTAGAAGAACAGTATTTGGTATCTGCGCTCT
GCTGAAGCCAGTTACCTTCGGAAAAAGAGTTGGTAGCTCTTGATCCGGCAAACAAACCACCGCTGGTAGC
GGTGGTTTTTTTGTTTGCAAGCAGCAGATTACGCGCAGAAAAAAAGGATCTCAAGAAGATCCTTTGATCT
TTTCTACGGGGTCTGACGCTCAGTGGAACGAAAACTCACGTTAAGGGATTTTGGTCATGAGATTATCAAA
AAGGATCTTCACCTAGATCCTTTTAAATTAAAAATGAAGTTTTAAATCAATCTAAAGTATATATGAGTAA
ACTTGGTCTGACAGTTAGAAAAACTCATCGAGCATCAAATGAAACTGCAATTTATTCATATCAGGATTAT
CAATACCATATTTTTGAAAAAGCCGTTTCTGTAATGAAGGAGAAAACTCACCGAGGCAGTTCCATAGGAT
GGCAAGATCCTGGTATCGGTCTGCGATTCCGACTCGTCCAACATCAATACAACCTATTAATTTCCCCTCG
TCAAAAATAAGGTTATCAAGTGAGAAATCACCATGAGTGACGACTGAATCCGGTGAGAATGGCAAAAGTT
TATGCATTTCTTTCCAGACTTGTTCAACAGGCCAGCCATTACGCTCGTCATCAAAATCACTCGCATCAAC
CAAACCGTTATTCATTCGTGATTGCGCCTGAGCGAGACGAAATACGCGATCGCTGTTAAAAGGACAATTA
CAAACAGGAATCGAATGCAACCGGCGCAGGAACACTGCCAGCGCATCAACAATATTTTCACCTGAATCAG
GATATTCTTCTAATACCTGGAATGCTGTTTTCCCAGGGATCGCAGTGGTGAGTAACCATGCATCATCAGG
AGTACGGATAAAATGCTTGATGGTCGGAAGAGGCATAAATTCCGTCAGCCAGTTTAGTCTGACCATCTCA
TCTGTAACATCATTGGCAACGCTACCTTTGCCATGTTTCAGAAACAACTCTGGCGCATCGGGCTTCCCAT
ACAATCGATAGATTGTCGCACCTGATTGCCCGACATTATCGCGAGCCCATTTATACCCATATAAATCAGC
ATCCATGTTGGAATTTAATCGCGGCCTAGAGCAAGACGTTTCCCGTTGAATATGGCTCATACTCTTCCTT
TTTCAATATTATTGAAGCATTTATCAGGGTTATTGTCTCATGAGCGGATACATATTTGAATGTATTTAGA
AAAATAAACAAATAGGGGTTCCGCGCACATTTCCCCGAAAAGTGCCACCTGACGTCTAAGAAACCATTAT
TATCATGACATTAACCTATAAAAATAAGCGTATCACGAGGCCCTTTCGTC
